Addgene plasmid #143306: TFORF1699
Purpose: Lentiviral vector for overexpressing transcription factor ORFs with unique 24-bp barcodes. Barcodes facilitate identification of transcription factors in pooled screens.
Depositing lab: Feng Zhang. Depositing organization: Broad Institute. Publication: A transcription factor atlas of directed differentiation. Joung J, Ma S, Tay T, Geiger-Schuller KR, Kirchgatterer PC, Verdine VK, Guo B, Arias-Garcia MA, Allen WE, Singh A, Kuksenko O, Abudayyeh OO, Gootenberg JS, Fu Z, Macrae RK, Buenrostro JD, Regev A, Zhang F. Cell. 2023 Jan 5;186(1):209-229.e26. doi: 10.1016/j.cell.2022.11.026. PubMed 36608654.
Backbone
  Vector backbone: pLX_TRC317
  Backbone manufacturer: Broad Institute Genetic Perturbation Platform
  Backbone size w/o insert (bp): 8264
  Vector type: Mammalian Expression, Lentiviral
  Selectable markers: Puromycin
Growth in bacteria
  Bacterial resistance: Ampicillin, 100 μg/mL
  Growth temperature: 37°C
  Growth strain: NEB Stable
  Copy number: High Copy
Gene/Insert
  Gene/Insert name: E2F5
  Species: H. sapiens (human)
  Insert size (bp): 1139
  Entrez Gene: E2F5 (a.k.a. E2F-5)
  Promoter: EF1a
  Cloning method: Unknown
  Sequencing primers: 5′ GGGTGGAGACTGAAGTTAGGCCAG; 3′ CACATAGCGTAAAAGGAGCAACATAG
Terms and licenses: Academic/Nonprofit Terms; Industry Terms: Not Available to Industry
Depositor comments: NM_001083588,ENST00000418930 . The transcription factor ORF portion of this plasmid was synthesized by Genewiz. Please test multiple small colonies in case of plasmid recombination. To make this collection available in a timely manner, a portion of this collection was not fully sequenced by Addgene. If an Addgene verified full plasmid sequence is not available, please contact us prior to placing an order to request the full sequence.
How to cite: TFORF1699 was a gift from Feng Zhang (Addgene plasmid # 143306 ; http://n2t.net/addgene:143306 ; RRID:Addgene_143306)
