[The description below was written by a language model from this plasmid's Addgene catalogue record and pLannotate feature annotations shown in this document.]
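Description:
TFORF1699 is a third-generation-style, self-inactivating lentiviral expression plasmid built on the pLX_TRC317 backbone from the Broad Institute Genetic Perturbation Platform, carrying the human transcription factor E2F5 as its open reading frame. It belongs to a large barcoded collection of transcription factor ORFs. In bacteria it is maintained through a high-copy ColE1/pUC-type origin and selected with ampicillin via the β-lactamase gene. An f1 origin and remnants of a lac/lacZα cloning region with flanking T3 and T7 promoters are also present in the backbone. The depositor notes that the plasmid can recombine, which is a common concern with LTR-containing vectors.

The viral genome is transcribed from an RSV promoter fused to a truncated HIV-1 5' LTR, followed by the Ψ packaging signal, a partial gag sequence, the Rev response element and a cPPT/CTS. It ends in a ΔU3 3' LTR that inactivates LTR promoter activity after integration, with an SV40 polyadenylation signal downstream. Within this unit, an SV40 early promoter drives puromycin N-acetyltransferase for selection of transduced mammalian cells. A separate EF-1α promoter drives the synthesized E2F5 ORF, with a WPRE downstream to enhance transcript stability and expression. The catalogue insert size of 1139 bp exceeds the annotated E2F5 coding region of about 1 kb. The extra length plausibly covers flanking sequence such as the unique 24-bp barcode described for the collection, although the feature table does not annotate a barcode. The short U6 promoter fragment after the ORF appears to be a residual match rather than a functional unit.

The construct is intended for lentiviral overexpression of E2F5. The barcode allows the factor to be identified in pooled screens, such as those examining directed differentiation.
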