Features (pLannotate 1.2.2; 31 found; start..end, strand, type, name):
      5..231     +  promoter       RSV promoter: Rous sarcoma virus enhancer/promoter
    232..412     +  LTR            5' LTR (truncated): truncated 5' long terminal repeat (LTR) from HIV-1
    459..584     +  misc_feature   HIV-1 Ψ: packaging signal of human immunodeficiency virus type 1
    568..931     +  CDS            HIV-1 gag (fragment): gag protein from human immunodeficiency virus 1; gag
   1077..1310    +  misc_feature   RRE: The Rev response element (RRE) of HIV-1 allows for Rev-dependent mRNA export from the nucleus to the cytoplasm.
   1687..1713    +  CDS            Rev (fragment): human immunodeficiency virus 1 (HIV-1) Rev protein; rev; enhances nuclear export of unspliced and incompletely spliced viral mRNAs
   1720..1743    +  promoter       SV40 promoter (fragment): SV40 early promoter
   1744..1815    +  promoter       SV40 promoter (fragment): SV40 enhancer and early promoter
   1839..1974    +  rep_origin     SV40 ori: SV40 origin of replication
   2020..2616    +  CDS            PuroR (fragment): puromycin N-acetyltransferase; pac from Streptomyces; confers resistance to puromycin
   2665..2782    +  misc_feature   cPPT/CTS: central polypurine tract and central termination sequence of HIV-1
   2847..2913    +  CDS            small t antigen (fragment): SV40 (simian virus 40) small t antigen
   2920..4098    +  promoter       EF-1α promoter: strong constitutive promoter for human elongation factor EF-1α
   4115..5149    +  CDS            E2F5: E2F5_HUMAN - Experimental evidence at protein level: Swiss-Prot protein existence level 1. Transcriptional activator that binds to E2F sites, these sites are present in the promoter of many genes whose products are involved in cell proliferation. May mediate growth factor-initiated signal transduction. It is likely involved in the early responses of resting cells to growth factor stimulation. Specifically required for multiciliate cell differentiation: together with MCIDAS and E2F5, binds and activate genes required for centriole biogenesis. From Homo sapiens (Human).
   5165..5218    +  promoter       U6 promoter (fragment): RNA polymerase III promoter for human U6 snRNA
   5260..5848    +  misc_feature   WPRE: woodchuck hepatitis virus posttranscriptional regulatory element
   5899..5918    +  misc_feature   cPPT/CTS (fragment): central polypurine tract and central termination sequence of HIV-1
   5920..6153    +  LTR            3' LTR (ΔU3): self-inactivating 3' long terminal repeat (LTR) from HIV-1
   6231..6352    +  polyA_signal   SV40 poly(A) signal: SV40 polyadenylation signal
   6392..6527    +  rep_origin     SV40 ori: SV40 origin of replication
   6548..6566    -  promoter       T7 promoter: promoter for bacteriophage T7 RNA polymerase
   6574..6729    +  CDS            lacZα (fragment): LacZα fragment of β-galactosidase; lacZ fragment
   6734..7162    +  rep_origin     f1 ori (sequence partly withheld): f1 bacteriophage origin of replication; arrow indicates direction of (+) strand synthesis
   7215..7319    +  promoter       AmpR promoter: bla
   7320..8180    +  CDS            AmpR: β-lactamase; bla; confers resistance to ampicillin, carbenicillin, and related antibiotics
   8351..8939    +  rep_origin     ori: high-copy-number ColE1/pMB1/pBR322/pUC origin of replication
   9122..9214    +  CDS            lacI (fragment): lac repressor; lacI; The lac repressor binds to the lac operator to inhibit transcription in E. coli. This inhibition can be relieved by adding lactose or isopropyl-β-D-thiogalactopyranoside (IPTG).
   9227..9248    +  protein_bind   CAP binding site: CAP binding activates transcription in the presence of cAMP. E. coli catabolite activator protein
   9263..9293    +  promoter       lac promoter: promoter for the E. coli lac operon
   9301..9317    +  protein_bind   lac operator: The lac repressor binds to the lac operator to inhibit transcription in E. coli. This inhibition can be relieved by adding lactose or isopropyl-β-D-thiogalactopyranoside (IPTG). lac repressor encoded by lacI
   9362..9380    +  promoter       T3 promoter: promoter for bacteriophage T3 RNA polymerase
>Addgene plasmid #143306 | TFORF1699 | addgene full sequence | sequence record 400229 | Addgene NGS Result
TTAATGTAGTCTTATGCAATACTCTTGTAGTCTTGCAACATGGTAACGATGAGTTAGCAACATGCCTTAC
AAGGAGAGAAAAAGCACCGTGCATGCCGATTGGTGGAAGTAAGGTGGTACGATCGTGCCTTATTAGGAAG
GCAACAGACGGGTCTGACATGGATTGGACGAACCACTGAATTGCCGCATTGCAGAGATATTGTATTTAAG
TGCCTAGCTCGATACATAAACGGGTCTCTCTGGTTAGACCAGATCTGAGCCTGGGAGCTCTCTGGCTAAC
TAGGGAACCCACTGCTTAAGCCTCAATAAAGCTTGCCTTGAGTGCTTCAAGTAGTGTGTGCCCGTCTGTT
GTGTGACTCTGGTAACTAGAGATCCCTCAGACCCTTTTAGTCAGTGTGGAAAATCTCTAGCAGTGGCGCC
CGAACAGGGACTTGAAAGCGAAAGGGAAACCAGAGGAGCTCTCTCGACGCAGGACTCGGCTTGCTGAAGC
GCGCACGGCAAGAGGCGAGGGGCGGCGACTGGTGAGTACGCCAAAAATTTTGACTAGCGGAGGCTAGAAG
GAGAGAGATGGGTGCGAGAGCGTCAGTATTAAGCGGGGGAGAATTAGATCGCGATGGGAAAAAATTCGGT
TAAGGCCAGGGGGAAAGAAAAAATATAAATTAAAACATATAGTATGGGCAAGCAGGGAGCTAGAACGATT
CGCAGTTAATCCTGGCCTGTTAGAAACATCAGAAGGCTGTAGACAAATACTGGGACAGCTACAACCATCC
CTTCAGACAGGATCAGAAGAACTTAGATCATTATATAATACAGTAGCAACCCTCTATTGTGTGCATCAAA
GGATAGAGATAAAAGACACCAAGGAAGCTTTAGACAAGATAGAGGAAGAGCAAAACAAAAGTAAGACCAC
CGCACAGCAAGCGGCCGCTGATCTTCAGACCTGGAGGAGGAGATATGAGGGACAATTGGAGAAGTGAATT
ATATAAATATAAAGTAGTAAAAATTGAACCATTAGGAGTAGCACCCACCAAGGCAAAGAGAAGAGTGGTG
CAGAGAGAAAAAAGAGCAGTGGGAATAGGAGCTTTGTTCCTTGGGTTCTTGGGAGCAGCAGGAAGCACTA
TGGGCGCAGCGTCAATGACGCTGACGGTACAGGCCAGACAATTATTGTCTGGTATAGTGCAGCAGCAGAA
CAATTTGCTGAGGGCTATTGAGGCGCAACAGCATCTGTTGCAACTCACAGTCTGGGGCATCAAGCAGCTC
CAGGCAAGAATCCTGGCTGTGGAAAGATACCTAAAGGATCAACAGCTCCTGGGGATTTGGGGTTGCTCTG
GAAAACTCATTTGCACCACTGCTGTGCCTTGGAATGCTAGTTGGAGTAATAAATCTCTGGAACAGATTTG
GAATCACACGACCTGGATGGAGTGGGACAGAGAAATTAACAATTACACAAGCTTAATACACTCCTTAATT
GAAGAATCGCAAAACCAGCAAGAAAAGAATGAACAAGAATTATTGGAATTAGATAAATGGGCAAGTTTGT
GGAATTGGTTTAACATAACAAATTGGCTGTGGTATATAAAATTATTCATAATGATAGTAGGAGGCTTGGT
AGGTTTAAGAATAGTTTTTGCTGTACTTTCTATAGTGAATAGAGTTAGGCAGGGATATTCACCATTATCG
TTTCAGACCCACCTCCCAACCCCGAGGGGACCCATGCATTGCATCTCAATTAGTCAGCAACCAGGTGTGG
AAAGTCCCCAGGCTCCCCAGCAGGCAGAAGTATGCAAAGCATGCGTCTCAATTAGTCAGCAACCATAGTC
CCGCCCCTAACTCCGCCCATCCCGCCCCTAACTCCGCCCAGTTCCGCCCATTCTCCGCCCCATGGCTGAC
TAATTTTTTTTATTTATGCAGAGGCCGAGGCCGCCTCGGCCTCTGAGCTATTCCAGAAGTAGTGAGGAGG
CTTTTTTGGAGGCCTAGGCTTTTGCAAAAAGCTTTCTAGAGGTACCACCGGAGCTTACCATGACCGAGTA
CAAGCCCACGGTGCGCCTCGCCACCCGCGACGACGTCCCCAGGGCCGTACGCACCCTCGCCGCCGCGTTC
GCCGACTACCCCGCCACGCGCCACACCGTCGATCCGGACCGCCACATCGAGCGGGTCACCGAGCTGCAAG
AACTCTTCCTCACGCGCGTCGGGCTCGACATCGGCAAGGTGTGGGTCGCGGACGACGGCGCCGCCGTGGC
GGTCTGGACCACGCCGGAGAGCGTCGAAGCGGGGGCGGTGTTCGCCGAGATCGGCCCGCGCATGGCCGAG
TTGAGCGGTTCCCGGCTGGCCGCGCAGCAACAGATGGAAGGCCTCCTGGCGCCGCACCGGCCCAAGGAGC
CCGCGTGGTTCCTGGCCACCGTCGGCGTCTCGCCCGACCACCAGGGCAAGGGTCTGGGCAGCGCCGTCGT
GCTCCCCGGAGTGGAGGCGGCCGAGCGCGCCGGGGTGCCCGCCTTCCTGGAGACCTCCGCGCCCCGCAAC
CTCCCCTTCTACGAGCGGCTCGGCTTCACCGTCACCGCCGACGTCGAGGTGCCCGAAGGACCGCGCACCT
GGTGCATGACCCGCAAGCCCGGTGCCAGTTAACGAATTCTAGATCTTGAGACAAATGGCAGTATTCATCC
ACAATTTTAAAAGAAAAGGGGGGATTGGGGGGTACAGTGCAGGGGAAAGAATAGTAGACATAATAGCAAC
AGACATACAAACTAAAGAATTACAAAAACAAATTACAAAAATTCAAAATTTTCGGGTTTATTACAGGGAC
AGCAGAGATCCACTTTGGCGCCGGCTCGAGGCCTGCAGGTGCAAAGATGGATAAAGTTTTAAACAGAGAG
GAATCTTTGCAGCTAATGGACCTTCTAGGTCTTGAAAGGAGTGGGAATTGGCTCCGGTGCCCGTCAGTGG
GCAGAGCGCACATCGCCCACAGTCCCCGAGAAGTTGGGGGGAGGGGTCGGCAATTGAACCGGTGCCTAGA
GAAGGTGGCGCGGGGTAAACTGGGAAAGTGATGTCGTGTACTGGCTCCGCCTTTTTCCCGAGGGTGGGGG
AGAACCGTATATAAGTGCAGTAGTCGCCGTGAACGTTCTTTTTCGCAACGGGTTTGCCGCCAGAACACAG
GTAAGTGCCGTGTGTGGTTCCCGCGGGCCTGGCCTCTTTACGGGTTATGGCCCTTGCGTGCCTTGAATTA
CTTCCACCTGGCTGCAGTACGTGATTCTTGATCCCGAGCTTCGGGTTGGAAGTGGGTGGGAGAGTTCGAG
GCCTTGCGCTTAAGGAGCCCCTTCGCCTCGTGCTTGAGTTGAGGCCTGGCCTGGGCGCTGGGGCCGCCGC
GTGCGAATCTGGTGGCACCTTCGCGCCTGTCTCGCTGCTTTCGATAAGTCTCTAGCCATTTAAAATTTTT
GATGACCTGCTGCGACGCTTTTTTTCTGGCAAGATAGTCTTGTAAATGCGGGCCAAGATCTGCACACTGG
TATTTCGGTTTTTGGGGCCGCGGGCGGCGACGGGGCCCGTGCGTCCCAGCGCACATGTTCGGCGAGGCGG
GGCCTGCGAGCGCGGCCACCGAGAATCGGACGGGGGTAGTCTCAAGCTGGCCGGCCTGCTCTGGTGCCTG
GCCTCGCGCCGCCGTGTATCGCCCCGCCCTGGGCGGCAAGGCTGGCCCGGTCGGCACCAGTTGCGTGAGC
GGAAAGATGGCCGCTTCCCGGCCCTGCTGCAGGGAGCTCAAAATGGAGGACGCGGCGCTCGGGAGAGCGG
GCGGGTGAGTCACCCACACAAAGGAAAAGGGCCTTTCCGTCCTCAGCCGTCGCTTCATGTGACTCCACGG
AGTACCGGGCGCCGTCCAGGCACCTCGATTAGTTCTCGAGCTTTTGGAGTACGTCGTCTTTAGGTTGGGG
GGAGGGGTTTTATGCGATGGAGTTTCCCCACACTGAGTGGGTGGAGACTGAAGTTAGGCCAGCTTGGCAC
TTGATGTAATTCTCCTTGGAATTTGCCCTTTTTGAGTTTGGATCTTGGTTCATTCTCAAGCCTCAGACAG
TGGTTCAAAGTTTTTTTCTTCCATTTCAGGTGTCGTGAGGCTAGCACCGCCACCATGGCGGCGGCAGAGC
CCGCGAGCTCGGGCCAGCAGGCGCCGGCAGGGCAGGGGCAGGGCCAGCGGCCGCCGCCGCAGCCTCCGCA
GGCGCAAGCCCCGCAGCCGCCCCCGCCGCCGCAGCTCGGGGGCGCCGGGGGCGGCAGCAGCAGGCACGAG
AAGAGCCTGGGGCTGCTCACTACCAAGTTCGTGTCGCTGCTGCAGGAGGCCAAGGACGGCGTTCTGGATC
TCAAAGCGGCTGCTGATACTTTGGCTGTGAGGCAAAAAAGGAGAATTTATGATATCACCAATGTCTTAGA
GGGAATTGACTTGATTGAAAAAAAGTCAAAAAACAGTATCCAGTGGAAAGGTGTAGGTGCTGGCTGTAAT
ACTAAAGAAGTCATAGATAGATTAAGATATCTTAAAGCTGAAATTGAAGATCTAGAACTGAAGGAAAGAG
AACTTGATCAGCAGAAGTTGTGGCTACAGCAAAGCATCAAAAATGTGATGGACGATTCCATTAATAATAG
ATTTTCCTATGTAACTCATGAAGACATCTGTAATTGCTTTAATGGTGATACACTTTTGGCCATTCAGGCA
CCTTCTGGTACACAACTGGAGGTACCCATTCCAGAAATGGGTCAGAATGGACAAAAGAAATACCAGATCA
ATCTAAAGAGTCATTCAGGACCTATCCATGTGCTGCTTATAAATAAAGAGTCGAGTTCATCTAAGCCCGT
GGTTTTTCCTGTTCCCCCACCTGATGACCTCACACAGCCTTCCTCCCAGTCCTTGACTCCAGTGACTCCA
CAGAAATCCAGCATGGCAACTCAAAATCTGCCTGAGCAACATGTCTCTGAAAGAAGCCAGGCTCTGCAGC
AGACATCAGCTACAGATATATCTTCAGGATCTATTAGTGGAGATATCATTGATGAGTTAATGTCTTCTGA
CGTGTTTCCTCTCTTAAGGCTTTCTCCTACCCCGGCAGATGACTACAACTTTAATTTAGATGATAACGAA
GGAGTTTGTGATCTGTTTGATGTCCAGATACTAAATTATTAGTAATGAACTAGTCCGTAACTTGAAAGTA
TTTCGATTTCTTGGCTTTATATATCTTGTGGAAAGGACGAACTAACTTGCGCGGGCAAGCTTCTACGCGT
TAAGTCGACAATCAACCTCTGGATTACAAAATTTGTGAAAGATTGACTGGTATTCTTAACTATGTTGCTC
CTTTTACGCTATGTGGATACGCTGCTTTAATGCCTTTGTATCATGCTATTGCTTCCCGTATGGCTTTCAT
TTTCTCCTCCTTGTATAAATCCTGGTTGCTGTCTCTTTATGAGGAGTTGTGGCCCGTTGTCAGGCAACGT
GGCGTGGTGTGCACTGTGTTTGCTGACGCAACCCCCACTGGTTGGGGCATTGCCACCACCTGTCAGCTCC
TTTCCGGGACTTTCGCTTTCCCCCTCCCTATTGCCACGGCGGAACTCATCGCCGCCTGCCTTGCCCGCTG
CTGGACAGGGGCTCGGCTGTTGGGCACTGACAATTCCGTGGTGTTGTCGGGGAAATCATCGTCCTTTCCT
TGGCTGCTCGCCTGTGTTGCCACCTGGATTCTGCGCGGGACGTCCTTCTGCTACGTCCCTTCGGCCCTCA
ATCCAGCGGACCTTCCTTCCCGCGGCCTGCTGCCGGCTCTGCGGCCTCTTCCGCGTCTTCGCCTTCGCCC
TCAGACGAGTCGGATCTCCCTTTGGGCCGCCTCCCCGCGTCGACTTTAAGACCAATGACTTACAAGGCAG
CTGTAGATCTTAGCCACTTTTTAAAAGAAAAGGGGGGACTGGAAGGGCTAATTCACTCCCAACGAAGACA
AGATCTGCTTTTTGCTTGTACTGGGTCTCTCTGGTTAGACCAGATCTGAGCCTGGGAGCTCTCTGGCTAA
CTAGGGAACCCACTGCTTAAGCCTCAATAAAGCTTGCCTTGAGTGCTTCAAGTAGTGTGTGCCCGTCTGT
TGTGTGACTCTGGTAACTAGAGATCCCTCAGACCCTTTTAGTCAGTGTGGAAAATCTCTAGCAGTACGTA
TAGTAGTTCATGTCATCTTATTATTCAGTATTTATAACTTGCAAAGAAATGAATATCAGAGAGTGAGAGG
AACTTGTTTATTGCAGCTTATAATGGTTACAAATAAAGCAATAGCATCACAAATTTCACAAATAAAGCAT
TTTTTTCACTGCATTCTAGTTGTGGTTTGTCCAAACTCATCAATGTATCTTATCATGTCTGGCTCTAGCT
ATCCCGCCCCTAACTCCGCCCATCCCGCCCCTAACTCCGCCCAGTTCCGCCCATTCTCCGCCCCATGGCT
GACTAATTTTTTTTATTTATGCAGAGGCCGAGGCCGCCTCGGCCTCTGAGCTATTCCAGAAGTAGTGAGG
AGGCTTTTTTGGAGGCCTAGGGACGTACCCAATTCGCCCTATAGTGAGTCGTATTACGCGCGCTCACTGG
CCGTCGTTTTACAACGTCGTGACTGGGAAAACCCTGGCGTTACCCAACTTAATCGCCTTGCAGCACATCC
CCCTTTCGCCAGCTGGCGTAATAGCGAAGAGGCCCGCACCGATCGCCCTTCCCAACAGTTGCGCAGCCTG
AATGGCGAATGGG
[124 nt withheld, positions 6734-6857]
C
[91 nt withheld, positions 6859-6949]
A
[49 nt withheld, positions 6951-6999]
CCTTTGACGTTGGAGTCCACGTTCTTT
[37 nt withheld, positions 7027-7063]
ACCCTATCTCGGTCTATTCTTTTGATTTATAAGGGATTTTGCCGATTTCGGCCTATTGGTTAAAAAATGA
GCTGATTTAACAAAAATTTAACGCGAATTTTAACAAAATATTAACGCTTACAATTTAGGTGGCACTTTTC
GGGGAAATGTGCGCGGAACCCCTATTTGTTTATTTTTCTAAATACATTCAAATATGTATCCGCTCATGAG
ACAATAACCCTGATAAATGCTTCAATAATATTGAAAAAGGAAGAGTATGAGTATTCAACATTTCCGTGTC
GCCCTTATTCCCTTTTTTGCGGCATTTTGCCTTCCTGTTTTTGCTCACCCAGAAACGCTGGTGAAAGTAA
AAGATGCTGAAGATCAGTTGGGTGCACGAGTGGGTTACATCGAACTGGATCTCAACAGCGGTAAGATCCT
TGAGAGTTTTCGCCCCGAAGAACGTTTTCCAATGATGAGCACTTTTAAAGTTCTGCTATGTGGCGCGGTA
TTATCCCGTATTGACGCCGGGCAAGAGCAACTCGGTCGCCGCATACACTATTCTCAGAATGACTTGGTTG
AGTACTCACCAGTCACAGAAAAGCATCTTACGGATGGCATGACAGTAAGAGAATTATGCAGTGCTGCCAT
AACCATGAGTGATAACACTGCGGCCAACTTACTTCTGACAACGATCGGAGGACCGAAGGAGCTAACCGCT
TTTTTGCACAACATGGGGGATCATGTAACTCGCCTTGATCGTTGGGAACCGGAGCTGAATGAAGCCATAC
CAAACGACGAGCGTGACACCACGATGCCTGTAGCAATGGCAACAACGTTGCGCAAACTATTAACTGGCGA
ACTACTTACTCTAGCTTCCCGGCAACAATTAATAGACTGGATGGAGGCGGATAAAGTTGCAGGACCACTT
CTGCGCTCGGCCCTTCCGGCTGGCTGGTTTATTGCTGATAAATCTGGAGCCGGTGAGCGTGGGTCTCGCG
GTATCATTGCAGCACTGGGGCCAGATGGTAAGCCCTCCCGTATCGTAGTTATCTACACGACGGGGAGTCA
GGCAACTATGGATGAACGAAATAGACAGATCGCTGAGATAGGTGCCTCACTGATTAAGCATTGGTAACTG
TCAGACCAAGTTTACTCATATATACTTTAGATTGATTTAAAACTTCATTTTTAATTTAAAAGGATCTAGG
TGAAGATCCTTTTTGATAATCTCATGACCAAAATCCCTTAACGTGAGTTTTCGTTCCACTGAGCGTCAGA
CCCCGTAGAAAAGATCAAAGGATCTTCTTGAGATCCTTTTTTTCTGCGCGTAATCTGCTGCTTGCAAACA
AAAAAACCACCGCTACCAGCGGTGGTTTGTTTGCCGGATCAAGAGCTACCAACTCTTTTTCCGAAGGTAA
CTGGCTTCAGCAGAGCGCAGATACCAAATACTGTTCTTCTAGTGTAGCCGTAGTTAGGCCACCACTTCAA
GAACTCTGTAGCACCGCCTACATACCTCGCTCTGCTAATCCTGTTACCAGTGGCTGCTGCCAGTGGCGAT
AAGTCGTGTCTTACCGGGTTGGACTCAAGACGATAGTTACCGGATAAGGCGCAGCGGTCGGGCTGAACGG
GGGGTTCGTGCACACAGCCCAGCTTGGAGCGAACGACCTACACCGAACTGAGATACCTACAGCGTGAGCT
ATGAGAAAGCGCCACGCTTCCCGAAGGGAGAAAGGCGGACAGGTATCCGGTAAGCGGCAGGGTCGGAACA
GGAGAGCGCACGAGGGAGCTTCCAGGGGGAAACGCCTGGTATCTTTATAGTCCTGTCGGGTTTCGCCACC
TCTGACTTGAGCGTCGATTTTTGTGATGCTCGTCAGGGGGGCGGAGCCTATGGAAAAACGCCAGCAACGC
GGCCTTTTTACGGTTCCTGGCCTTTTGCTGGCCTTTTGCTCACATGTTCTTTCCTGCGTTATCCCCTGAT
TCTGTGGATAACCGTATTACCGCCTTTGAGTGAGCTGATACCGCTCGCCGCAGCCGAACGACCGAGCGCA
GCGAGTCAGTGAGCGAGGAAGCGGAAGAGCGCCCAATACGCAAACCGCCTCTCCCCGCGCGTTGGCCGAT
TCATTAATGCAGCTGGCACGACAGGTTTCCCGACTGGAAAGCGGGCAGTGAGCGCAACGCAATTAATGTG
AGTTAGCTCACTCATTAGGCACCCCAGGCTTTACACTTTATGCTTCCGGCTCGTATGTTGTGTGGAATTG
TGAGCGGATAACAATTTCACACAGGAAACAGCTATGACCATGATTACGCCAAGCGCGCAATTAACCCTCA
CTAAAGGGAACAAAAGCTGGAGCTGCAAGC
