>Addgene plasmid #143306 | TFORF1699 | depositor partial sequence | sequence record 282056 | Insert
ACCGCCACCATGGCGGCGGCAGAGCCCGCGAGCTCGGGCCAGCAGGCGCCGGCAGGGCAGGGGCAGGGCC
AGCGGCCGCCGCCGCAGCCTCCGCAGGCGCAAGCCCCGCAGCCGCCCCCGCCGCCGCAGCTCGGGGGCGC
CGGGGGCGGCAGCAGCAGGCACGAGAAGAGCCTGGGGCTGCTCACTACCAAGTTCGTGTCGCTGCTGCAG
GAGGCCAAGGACGGCGTTCTGGATCTCAAAGCGGCTGCTGATACTTTGGCTGTGAGGCAAAAAAGGAGAA
TTTATGATATCACCAATGTCTTAGAGGGAATTGACTTGATTGAAAAAAAGTCAAAAAACAGTATCCAGTG
GAAAGGTGTAGGTGCTGGCTGTAATACTAAAGAAGTCATAGATAGATTAAGATATCTTAAAGCTGAAATT
GAAGATCTAGAACTGAAGGAAAGAGAACTTGATCAGCAGAAGTTGTGGCTACAGCAAAGCATCAAAAATG
TGATGGACGATTCCATTAATAATAGATTTTCCTATGTAACTCATGAAGACATCTGTAATTGCTTTAATGG
TGATACACTTTTGGCCATTCAGGCACCTTCTGGTACACAACTGGAGGTACCCATTCCAGAAATGGGTCAG
AATGGACAAAAGAAATACCAGATCAATCTAAAGAGTCATTCAGGACCTATCCATGTGCTGCTTATAAATA
AAGAGTCGAGTTCATCTAAGCCCGTGGTTTTTCCTGTTCCCCCACCTGATGACCTCACACAGCCTTCCTC
CCAGTCCTTGACTCCAGTGACTCCACAGAAATCCAGCATGGCAACTCAAAATCTGCCTGAGCAACATGTC
TCTGAAAGAAGCCAGGCTCTGCAGCAGACATCAGCTACAGATATATCTTCAGGATCTATTAGTGGAGATA
TCATTGATGAGTTAATGTCTTCTGACGTGTTTCCTCTCTTAAGGCTTTCTCCTACCCCGGCAGATGACTA
CAACTTTAATTTAGATGATAACGAAGGAGTTTGTGATCTGTTTGATGTCCAGATACTAAATTATTAGTAA
TGAACTAGTCCGTAACTTGAAAGTATTTCGATTTCTTGGCTTTATATATCTTGTGGAAAGGACGAACTAA
CTTGCGCGGGCAAGCTTCT
