>Addgene plasmid #143306 | TFORF1699 | depositor partial sequence | sequence record 282057 | Barcode
ACTAACTTGCGCGGGCAAGCTTCT
